Addgene plasmid #159002: pMSR:MSMEG_0132:Dendra
Purpose: T7 expression of C-term fluorescent fusion in E. coli
Depositing lab: Keith Derbyshire & Joseph Wade. Depositing organization: Wadsworth Center, New York State Department of Health. Publication: A Mycobacterial Systems Resource for the Research Community. Judd JA, Canestrari J, Clark R, Joseph A, Lapierre P, Lasek-Nesselquist E, Mir M, Palumbo M, Smith C, Stone M, Upadhyay A, Wirth SE, Dedrick RM, Meier CG, Russell DA, Dills A, Dove E, Kester J, Wolf ID, Zhu J, Rubin ER, Fortune S, Hatfull GF, Gray TA, Wade JT, Derbyshire KM. mBio. 2021 Mar 2;12(2). pii: mBio.02401-20. doi: 10.1128/mBio.02401-20. PubMed 33653882.
Backbone
  Vector backbone: pMSR:Dendra
  Vector type: Bacterial Expression ; Integrating Mycobacterial Expression Vector attL5
Growth in bacteria
  Bacterial resistance: Apramycin, 25 μg/mL
  Growth temperature: 37°C
  Growth strain: DH5alpha
  Copy number: High Copy
Gene/Insert
  Gene/Insert name: MSMEG_0132
  Species: M. smegmatis
  Promoter: pmycTetO
  Tag / fusion protein: Gly-Ala Linker/Dendra2/1x Flag Tag (C terminal on insert)
  Cloning method: Ligation Independent Cloning
  Sequencing primers: 5′ TGATAGAGTTTGTCCTCCCTATCAG; 3′ TCCATATGCACCTTGACACG
Terms and licenses: Academic/Nonprofit Terms; Industry Terms: Not Available to Industry
Depositor comments: NCBI reference sequence: CP000480.1. 5' cloning site: Ase1, destroyed during cloning. 3' cloning site: HindIII, not destroyed during cloning
How to cite: pMSR:MSMEG_0132:Dendra was a gift from Keith Derbyshire & Joseph Wade (Addgene plasmid # 159002 ; http://n2t.net/addgene:159002 ; RRID:Addgene_159002)
