[The description below was written by a language model from this plasmid's Addgene catalogue record and pLannotate feature annotations shown in this document.]
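Description:
pMSR:MSMEG_0132:Dendra is a 5,678 nt bacterial shuttle construct built on the pMSR:Dendra backbone. It is catalogued both as a bacterial expression plasmid and as an integrating mycobacterial expression vector that targets the L5 attachment site. In E. coli it is maintained at high copy from a ColE1/pUC-type origin. Selection is by apramycin resistance from the aac(3)IV acetyltransferase gene, a marker that also works in mycobacteria. The feature table shows the mycobacteriophage L5 integrase gene (int), flanked by a fragment of the neighbouring phage gene 32. This integrase catalyses site-specific recombination of the plasmid into the mycobacterial chromosome, giving stable single-copy insertion rather than episomal replication.

The payload is the Mycobacterium smegmatis open reading frame MSMEG_0132, inserted by ligation-independent cloning. It is fused at its C terminus, through a Gly-Ala linker, to the green-to-red photoconvertible fluorescent protein Dendra2 and a single FLAG epitope. The insert itself is not annotated, but presumably lies in the unannotated stretch between the promoter region and Dendra2. The recorded promoter is pmycTetO, a tet-operator-containing mycobacterial promoter. The short "tight TRE" fragments called by the annotation software most likely reflect these tet operator sequences rather than a mammalian Tet-responsive promoter. A T7 promoter sits immediately downstream of them and a partial T7 terminator follows the FLAG tag, so the same fusion can be transcribed by T7 RNA polymerase in suitable E. coli strains, which is the stated purpose.

The plasmid belongs to a systematic mycobacterial gene resource. It is suited to localisation imaging and to FLAG-based detection or purification of the MSMEG_0132 product.
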