Features (pLannotate 1.2.2; 13 found; start..end, strand, type, name):
     15..32      +  promoter       tight TRE promoter (fragment): Tet-responsive promoter PTight, consisting of seven tet operator sequences followed by the minimal CMV promoter
     46..64      +  promoter       T7 promoter: promoter for bacteriophage T7 RNA polymerase
    899..1585    +  CDS            Dendra2: Dendra2 is a photoconvertible green fluorescent protein published in 2006, derived from Dendronephthya sp.. It has high acid sensitivity.
   1625..1645    +  CDS            FLAG (fragment): FLAG® epitope tag, followed by an enterokinase cleavage site
   1654..1696    +  terminator     T7 terminator (fragment): transcription terminator for bacteriophage T7 RNA polymerase
   1902..2702    +  CDS            ApmR: aminoglycoside 3-N-acetyltransferase type IV ; aac(3)IV; confers resistance to apramycin (Paget and Davies, 1996)
   2769..2786    -  misc_feature   MCS (fragment): pBluescript multiple cloning site
   2827..3415    +  rep_origin     ori: high-copy-number ColE1/pMB1/pBR322/pUC origin of replication
   3583..3611    +  misc_feature   MCS (fragment): pUC18/19 multiple cloning site
   4171..5283    +  CDS            33: VINT_BPML5 - Also known as int. Protein inferred from homology: Swiss-Prot protein existence level 3. Integrase is necessary for integration of the phage into the host genome by site-specific recombination. From Mycobacterium phage L5 (Mycobacteriophage L5).
   5345..5449    -  CDS            32 (fragment): VG32_BPML5 - Protein predicted: Swiss-Prot protein existence level 4. From Mycobacterium phage L5 (Mycobacteriophage L5).
   5505..5609    +  CDS            Y4104_STRCO (fragment): Protein inferred from homology: Swiss-Prot protein existence level 3. From Streptomyces coelicolor (strain ATCC BAA-471 / A3(2) / M145).
   5667..8       +  promoter       tight TRE promoter (fragment) (across the origin): Tet-responsive promoter PTight, consisting of seven tet operator sequences followed by the minimal CMV promoter
>Addgene plasmid #159002 | pMSR:MSMEG_0132:Dendra | addgene full sequence | sequence record 315669 | Addgene NGS Result
TGATAGAGTTTGTCCTCCCTATCAGTGATAGATAGGCTTAAGGAGTAATACGACTCACTATAGGGAGAAG
GAGGCCATTATGACGGCGTCGACCGATGGCTTCGTCGATTACCTTCGTGGCCAGTTGGAGAAGCCGCTGG
CGACGGTCGGCGGCTTCTTCAAGATGTCGGTGATGACCGGAAAAGCTCTGTTCACGCGGCCTTTTCAGTG
GAAAGAGTTCGTCCTCCAGAGCTGGTTTCTCATCCGCGTGGCCTTCCTGCCGACGCTTGCGGTGTCGATC
CCGCTGACGGTGCTCATCATCTTCACGCTGAACATCCTGCTGGCGGAGTTCGGTGCGGCTGACGTCTCCG
GGGCCGGTGCCGCGCTCGGCGCCGTGACCCAGCTAGGTCCGCTCGTGACGGTGCTGGTCGTCGCAGGCGC
CGGATCCACCGCCATCTGCGCCGATCTCGGCGCCCGCACGGTGCGTGAGGAGATCGACGCACTCGAGGTC
CTCGGCATCGACCCCATCGAACGCCTCGTCGTGCCGCGCGTGGTCGCCTCGACGTTCGTCGCGTTCATGC
TCAACGGTGCGGTCATCACAATCGGCCTGGTCGGTGGATTCTTCTTCGGTGTCTATATCCAGAACGTCTC
GGCGGGCGCTTACGTTTCGACGCTGACCCTTCTCACGGGATTCCCCGAGGTGTTGATCTCGGTCGTGAAG
GCGACGCTGTTCGGAATGATCGCCGGCCTCGTCGGCTGCTACCGCGGGCTCACGGTCGCGGGCGGTTCGA
AGGGTGTCGGCACCGCGGTGAACGAGACCCTCGTGCTATGTGTGGTCGCGTTGTTCGCAGTCAACGTCGT
GCTCACCACCATCGGTGTGAGGTTCGGGACAGGGCGCAAGCTTGGTGCGGCCGCGGGCAACACGCCTGGC
ATCAATCTGATCAAGGAGGACATGCGTGTCAAGGTGCATATGGAGGGCAACGTGAACGGTCACGCCTTCG
TGATCGAGGGGGAGGGTAAGGGTAAGCCTTACGAAGGGACCCAGACCGCCAACCTCACCGTCAAGGAGGG
CGCCCCTCTCCCATTCTCGTACGATATCCTCACTACCGCGGTGCATTACGGGAACCGCGTGTTCACCAAG
TACCCCGAGGATATCCCTGACTACTTCAAGCAGAGCTTCCCGGAGGGATACTCCTGGGAGCGGACGATGA
CCTTCGAAGACAAGGGTATCTGTACGATCCGCAGCGACATCTCGCTGGAAGGGGACTGTTTCTTCCAGAA
CGTCCGTTTCAAGGGGACCAACTTTCCGCCGAACGGCCCGGTCATGCAGAAGAAGACCCTCAAGTGGGAG
CCGAGCACGGAGAAGCTGCACGTTCGGGACGGCCTCCTGGTCGGCAACATCAACATGGCGCTGCTGCTGG
AAGGCGGCGGCCACTACCTATGCGACTTCAAGACCACGTACAAAGCGAAGAAGGTCGTCCAGCTGCCCGA
CGCGCACTTCGTGGACCACCGCATCGAAATCCTGGGGAACGATTCGGACTACAACAAGGTCAAGTTGTAC
GAGCACGCTGTGGCACGCTATAGCCCGCTCCCGTCGCAGGTCTGGTTCGAAGGCGGCGGCGGGGAGAACC
TGTATTTCCAGGACTACAAGGACGACGACGACAAGTGATTTAAATAACCCCTTGGGGCCTCTAAACGGGT
CTTGAGGGGTTTTTTGTTAACTAGCGTACGATCGAATTCCTGCAGCTCACGGTAACTGATGCCGTATTTG
CAGTACCAGCGTACGGCCCACAGAATGATGTCACGCTGAAAATGCCGGCCTTTGAATGGGTTCATGTGCA
GCTCCATCAGCAAAAGGGGATGATAAGTTTATCACCACCGACTATTTGCAACAGTGCCGTTGATCGTGCT
ATGATCGACTGATGTCATCAGCGGTGGAGTGCAATGTCGTGCAATACGAATGGCGAAAAGCCGAGCTCAT
CGGTCAGCTTCTCAACCTTGGGGTTACCCCCGGCGGTGTGCTGCTGGTCCACAGCTCCTTCCGTAGCGTC
CGGCCCCTCGAAGATGGGCCACTTGGACTGATCGAGGCCCTGCGTGCTACGCTGGGTCCGGGAGGGACGC
TCGTCATGCCCTCGTGGTCAGGTCTGGACGACGAGCCGTTCGATCCTGCCACGTCGCCCGTTACACCGGA
CCTTGGAGTTGTCTCTGACACATTCTGGCGCCTGCCAAATGTAAAGCGCAGCGCCCATCCATTTGCCTTT
GCGGCAGCGGGGCCACAGGCAGAGCAGATCATCTCTGATCCATTGCCCCTGCCACCTTACTCGCCTGCAA
GCCCGGTCGCCCGTGTCCATGAACTCGATGGGCAGGTACTTCTCCTCGGCGTGGGACACGATGCCAACAC
GACGCTGCATCTTGCCGAGTTGATGGCAAAGGTTCCCTATGGGGTGCCGAGACACTGCACCATTCTTCAG
GATGGCAAGTTGGTACGCGTCGATTATCTCGAGAATGACCACTGCTGTGAGCGCTTTGCCTTGGCGGACA
GGTGGCTCAAGGAGAAGAGCCTTCAGAAGGAAGGTCCAGTCGGTCATGCCTTTGCTCGGTTGATCCGCTC
CCGCGACATTGTGGCGACAGCCCTGGGTCAACTGGGCCGAGATCCGTTGATCTTCCTGCATCCGCCAGAG
GCGGGATGCGAAGAATGCGATGCCGCTCGCCAGTCGATTGGCTGAGCTCATGAGCGGAGAACGAGATGAC
GTTGGAGGGGCAAGGTCGCGCTGATTGCTGGGGCAACACGGGGGATCCACTAGTTCCATGAGCGTCAGAC
CCCGTAGAAAAGATCAAAGGATCTTCTTGAGATCCTTTTTTTCTGCGCGTAATCTGCTGCTTGCAAACAA
AAAAACCACCGCTACCAGCGGTGGTTTGTTTGCCGGATCAAGAGCTACCAACTCTTTTTCCGAAGGTAAC
TGGCTTCAGCAGAGCGCAGATACCAAATACTGTCCTTCTAGTGTAGCCGTAGTTAGGCCACCACTTCAAG
AACTCTGTAGCACCGCCTACATACCTCGCTCTGCTAATCCTGTTACCAGTGGCTGCTGCCAGTGGCGATA
AGTCGTGTCTTACCGGGTTGGACTCAAGACGATAGTTACCGGATAAGGCGCAGCGGTCGGGCTGAACGGG
GGGTTCGTGCACACAGCCCAGCTTGGAGCGAACGACCTACACCGAACTGAGATACCTACAGCGTGAGCTA
TGAGAAAGCGCCACGCTTCCCGAGGGGAGAAAGGCGGACAGGTATCCGGTAAGCGGCAGGGTCGGAACAG
GAGAGCGCACGAGGGAGCTTCCAGGGGGAAACGCCTGGTATCTTTATAGTCCTGTCGGGTTTCGCCACCT
CTGACTTGAGCGTCGATTTTTGTGATGCTCGTCAGGGGGGCGGAGCCTATGGAAAAACGCCAGCAACGCG
GCCTTTTTACGGTTCCTGGCCTTTTGCTGGCCTTTTGCTCACATGTTCTTTCCTGCGTTATCCCCTGATT
CTGTGGATAACCGTATTACCGCCTTTGAGTGAGCTGATACCGCTCGCCGCAGCCGAACGACCGAGCGCAA
CGCGTGCGGCCGCGGTACCCGGGGATCCTCTAGAGTCGACCACCAAGGGCACCATCTCTGCTTGGGCCAC
CCCGTTGGCCGCAGCCAGCTCGCTGAGAGCCGTGAACGACAGGGCGAACGCCAGCCCGCCGACGGCGAGG
GTTCCGACCGCTGCAACTCCCGGTGCAACCTTGTCCCGGTCTATTCTCTTCACTGCACCAGCTCCAATCT
GGTGTGAATGCCCCTCGTCTGTTCGCGCAGGCGGGGGGCTCTATTCGTTTGTCAGCATCGAAAGTAGCCA
GATCAGGGATGCGTTGCAACCGCGTATGCCCAGGTCAGAAGAGTCGCACAAGAGTTGCAGACCCCTGGAA
AGAAAAATGGCCAGAGGGCGAAAACACCCTCTGACCAGCGGAGCGGGCGACGGGAATCGAACCCGCGTAG
CTAGTTTGGAAGAATGGGTGTCTGCCGACCACATATGGGCCGGTCAAGATAGGTTTTTACCCCCTCTCGG
CTGCATCCTCTAAGTGGAAAGAAATTGCAGGTCGTAGAAGCGCGTTGAAGCCTGAGAGTTGCACAGGAGT
TGCAACCCGGTAGCCTTGTTCACGACGAGAGGAGACCTAGTTGGCACGTCGCGGATGGGGATCGCTGAAG
ACTCAGCGCAGCGGGAGGATCCAAGCCTCATACGTCAACCCGCAGGACGGTGTGAGGTACTACGCGCTGC
AGACCTACGACAACAAGATGGACGCCGAAGCCTGGCTCGCGGGCGAGAAGCGGCTCATCGAGATGGAGAC
CTGGACCCCTCCACAGGACCGGGCGAAGAAGGCAGCCGCCAGCGCCATCACGCTGGAGGAGTACACCCGG
AAGTGGCTCGTGGAGCGCGACCTCGCAGACGGCACCAGGGATCTGTACAGCGGGCACGCGGAGCGCCGCA
TCTACCCGGTGCTAGGTGAAGTGGCGGTCACAGAGATGACGCCAGCTCTGGTGCGTGCGTGGTGGGCCGG
GATGGGTAGGAAGCACCCGACTGCCCGCCGGCATGCCTACAACGTCCTCCGGGCGGTGATGAACACAGCG
GTCGAGGACAAGCTGATCGCAGAGAACCCGTGCCGGATCGAGCAGAAGGCAGCCGATGAGCGCGACGTAG
AGGCGCTGACGCCTGAGGAGCTGGACATCGTCGCCGCTGAGATCTTCGAGCACTACCGGATCGCGGCATA
CATCCTGGCGTGGACGAGCCTCCGGTTCGGAGAGCTGATCGAGCTTCGCCGCAAGGACATCGTGGACGAC
GGCATGACGATGAAGCTCCGGGTGCGCCGTGGCGCTTCCCGCGTGGGGAACAAGATCGTCGTTGGCAACG
CCAAGACCGTCCGGTCGAAGCGTCCTGTGACGGTTCCGCCTCACGTCGCGGAGATGATCCGAGCGCACAT
GAAGGACCGTACGAAGATGAACAAGGGCCCCGAGGCATTCCTGGTGACCACGACGCAGGGCAACCGGCTG
TCGAAGTCCGCGTTCACCAAGTCGCTGAAGCGTGGCTACGCCAAGATCGGTCGGCCGGAACTCCGCATCC
ACGACCTCCGCGCTGTCGGCGCTACGTTCGCCGCTCAGGCAGGTGCGACGACCAAGGAGCTGATGGCCCG
TCTCGGTCACACGACTCCTAGGATGGCGATGAAGTACCAGATGGCGTCTGAGGCCCGCGACGAGGCTATC
GCTGAGGCGATGTCCAAGCTGGCCAAGACCTCCTGAAACGCAAAAAGCCCCCCTCCCAAGGACACTGAGT
CCTAAAGAGGGGGGTTTCTTGTCAGTACGCGAAGAACCACGCCTGGCCGCGAGCGCCAGCACCGCCGCTC
TGTGCGGAGACCTGGGCACCAGCCCCGCCGCCGCCAGGAGCATTGCCGTTCCCGCCAGAAATCTAGACGG
TGACCACAACGCGCCCGCTTTGATCGGGGACGTCGAAATATTGGATCGTCGGCACCGTCACGGCCGTGGG
AGGCGGCACGATCCGCGACGTGATGATCGGCCGCATCCCCACGGTGCTGCGCAGTGAGCTCTACGCCATC
CCGGCGTTGATCTGTGCGTTCGCACGCACAGGCCCGGTGTGAGAAGGGTCTCTGACGAGCGGGAGAACTC
CCTATCAG
