>Addgene plasmid #159002 | pMSR:MSMEG_0132:Dendra | depositor partial sequence | sequence record 306944 | insert sequence
ATGACGGCGTCGACCGATGGCTTCGTCGATTACCTTCGTGGCCAGTTGGAGAAGCCGCTGGCGACGGTCG
GCGGCTTCTTCAAGATGTCGGTGATGACCGGAAAAGCTCTGTTCACGCGGCCTTTTCAGTGGAAAGAGTT
CGTCCTCCAGAGCTGGTTTCTCATCCGCGTGGCCTTCCTGCCGACGCTTGCGGTGTCGATCCCGCTGACG
GTGCTCATCATCTTCACGCTGAACATCCTGCTGGCGGAGTTCGGTGCGGCTGACGTCTCCGGGGCCGGTG
CCGCGCTCGGCGCCGTGACCCAGCTAGGTCCGCTCGTGACGGTGCTGGTCGTCGCAGGCGCCGGATCCAC
CGCCATCTGCGCCGATCTCGGCGCCCGCACGGTGCGTGAGGAGATCGACGCACTCGAGGTCCTCGGCATC
GACCCCATCGAACGCCTCGTCGTGCCGCGCGTGGTCGCCTCGACGTTCGTCGCGTTCATGCTCAACGGTG
CGGTCATCACAATCGGCCTGGTCGGTGGATTCTTCTTCGGTGTCTATATCCAGAACGTCTCGGCGGGCGC
TTACGTTTCGACGCTGACCCTTCTCACGGGATTCCCCGAGGTGTTGATCTCGGTCGTGAAGGCGACGCTG
TTCGGAATGATCGCCGGCCTCGTCGGCTGCTACCGCGGGCTCACGGTCGCGGGCGGTTCGAAGGGTGTCG
GCACCGCGGTGAACGAGACCCTCGTGCTATGTGTGGTCGCGTTGTTCGCAGTCAACGTCGTGCTCACCAC
CATCGGTGTGAGGTTCGGGACAGGGCGC
